>Addgene plasmid #176009 | Cavin4b(PRDmt)-mCherry | addgene full sequence | sequence record 346503 | Addgene NGS Result
CCATTCGCCATTCAGGCTGCGCAACTGTTGGGAAGGGCGATCGGTGCGGGCCTCTTCGCTATTACGCCAG
TCGACCGCCAATTCAATATGGCGTATATGGACTCATGCCAATTCAATATGGTGGATCTGGACCTGTGCCA
ATTCAATATGGCGTATATGGACTCGTGCCAATTCAATATGGTGGATCTGGACCCCAGCCAATTCAATATG
GCGGACTTGGCACCATGCCAATTCAATATGGCGGACCTGGCACTGTGCCAACTGGGGAGGGGTCTACTTG
GCACGGTGCCAAGTTTGAGGAGGGGTCTTGGCCCTGTGCCAAGTCCGCCATATTGAATTGGCATGGTGCC
AATAATGGCGGCCATATTGGCTATATGCCAGGATCAATATATAGGCAATATCCAATATGGCCCTATGCCA
ATATGGCTATTGGCCAGGTTCAATACTATGTATTGGCCCTATGCCATATAGTATTCCATATATGGGTTTT
CCTATTGACGTAGATAGCCCCTCCCAATGGGCGGTCCCATATACCATATATGGGGCTTCCTAATACCGCC
CATAGCCACTCCCCCATTGACGTCAATGGTCTCTATATATGGTCTTTCCTATTGACGTCATATGGGCGGT
CCTATTGACGTATATGGCGCCTCCCCCATTGACGTCAATTACGGTAAATGGCCCGCCTGGCTCAATGCCC
ATTGACGTCAATAGGACCACCCACCATTGACGTCAATGGGATGGCTCATTGCCCATTCATATCCGTTCTC
ACGCCCCCTATTGACGTCAATGACGGTAAATGGCCCACTTGGCAGTACATCAATATCTATTAATAGTAAC
TTGGCAAGTACATTACTATTGGAAGTACGCCAGGGTACATTGGCAGTACTCCCATTGACGTCAATGGCGG
TAAATGGCCCGCGATGGCTGCCAAGTACATCCCCATTGACGTCAATGGGGAGGGGCAATGACGCAAATGG
GCGTTCCATTGACGTAAATGGGCGGTAGGCGTGCCTAATGGGAGGTCTATATAAGCAATGCTCGTTTAGG
GAACCGCCATTCTGCCTGGGGACGTCGGAGCAAGCTTGATTTAGGTGACACTATAGAATACAAGCTACTT
GTTCTTTTTGCAGGATCCCATCGATTCGAATTCAAGGATCAACAAGTTTGTACAAAAAAGCAGGCTGCCA
CCATGGCTGATAAACTGGGACTGGCAGGTGTGGCGGACGAGCCCAGCGCCATGAACATCTTCTCTCTGCT
GGAGAGGGTGTCCGGGATCATAGACAATGTTCAGGCCTGCCAGCAGCGGATGGAGGAGAGGCAGCTGGAG
CTGGAGAACACCGTCAAGACCATCCAAGCAGATGTAGTCAAGCTGACGAAGGAGCACACGGCGACCAGTG
GCACCGTGGAGAAACTTCTGGAGAAAACACGCAAGGTCAGCTGCCACATCAAGGACGTCCGCGTGCGGGT
GGAGAAGCAGAACGTTCGAGTCAAGAAGGTGGAGGAAACCCAAGTCGAGCTGCTGAATAAGAACAAGTTC
CGTGTCGTCATCTACCAGGGAGATAATGAGGTCCCAGCTGTGGCTGGTCCTAAAGCCTCTCCGAAGGGAG
CAATGGGTGGAGACGCTGCTGCAGACCCAGATGCACCAGAGGCTCCGCTCCCTGACTCGGATGAGGAATA
CATGGTTGTTGAAGAAGCCGATTCTTCCACTGCTGCCAAACTAAAGAAGACCGGCCTGAAGCGCATCGAA
AGCCTGAAGCAGACCTTCTCACGCGAGAACATGACTAAGACCAAAGAAAACCTGGGCACCAAGGTCAACA
AGCTGGGCGAGCGCATAGTAACAGCCGAACGGCGTGAGAAAATCCGCCAGTCAGGAGAACGACTGAAACA
GTCTGGCGAGCGCTTCAAGGAAACCATCACAAAAACCGTACCAGCAAAGCTGAATCTGAAGAAGGAAAGG
ACGGTGGCTGAGGGTCAGGAGGGGGCAGAAGGGACCACAGAAGGAACAGCAGCCGTCACACCACCGAAGG
GTCGTAAACCCAGTCCTGAGGTGGCCTACACAGAGCCAACGCAGAAACAAGAAGGTCCAGATGAGGGCAA
GGGTGAGGAATCAGAAGTACCGATGTATGATATGAAGCAGCTTTCTGACCCAGCTTTCTTGTACAAAGTG
GCTGTGAGCAAGGGCGAGGAGGACAACATGGCCATCATCAAGGAGTTCATGCGCTTCAAGGTGCACATGG
AGGGCTCCGTGAACGGCCACGAGTTCGAGATCGAGGGCGAGGGCGAGGGCCGCCCCTACGAGGGCACCCA
GACCGCCAAGCTGAAGGTGACCAAGGGCGGCCCCCTGCCCTTCGCCTGGGACATCCTGTCCCCTCAGTTC
ATGTACGGCTCCAAGGCCTACGTGAAGCACCCCGCCGACATCCCCGACTACTTGAAGCTGTCCTTCCCCG
AGGGCTTCAAGTGGGAGCGCGTGATGAACTTCGAGGACGGCGGCGTGGTGACCGTGACCCAGGACTCCTC
CCTGCAGGACGGCGAGTTCATCTACAAGGTGAAGCTGCGCGGCACCAACTTCCCCTCCGACGGCCCCGTA
ATGCAGAAGAAGACCATGGGCTGGGAGGCCTCCTCCGAGCGGATGTACCCCGAGGACGGCGCCCTGAAGG
GCGAGATCAAGCAGAGGCTGAAGCTGAAGGACGGCGGCCACTACGACGCCGAGGTCAAGACCACCTACAA
GGCCAAGAAGCCCGTGCAGCTGCCCGGCGCCTACAACGTCAACATCAAGCTGGACATCACCTCCCACAAC
GAGGACTACACCATCGTGGAACAGTACGAGCGCGCCGAGGGCCGCCACTCCACCGGCGGCATGGACGAGC
TGTACAAGTAACCAACTTTATTATACATAGTTGCACTCGAGCCTCTAGAACTATAGTGAGTCGTATTACG
TAGATCCAGACATGATAAGATACATTGATGAGTTTGGACAAACCACAACTAGAATGCAGTGAAAAAAATG
CTTTATTTGTGAAATTTGTGATGCTATTGCTTTATTTGTAACCATTATAAGCTGCAATAAACAAGTTAAC
AACAACAATTGCATTCATTTTATGTTTCAGGTTCAGGGGGAGGTGTGGGAGGTTTTTTAATTCGCGGCCG
CGGCGCCAATGCATTGGGCCCGGTACCCAGCTTTTGTTCCCTTTAGTGAGGGTTAATTGCGCGCTTGGCG
TAATCATGGTCATAGCTGTTTCCTGTGTGAAATTGTTATCCGCTCACAATTCCACACAACATACGAGCCG
GGAGCATAAAGTGTAAAGCCTGGGGTGCCTAATGAGTGAGCTAACTCACATTAATTGCGTTGCGCTCACT
GCCCGCTTTCCAGTCGGGAAACCTGTCGTGCCAGCTGCATTAATGAATCGGCCAACGCGCGGGGAGAGGC
GGTTTGCGTATTGGGCGCTCTTCCGCTTCCTCGCTCACTGACTCGCTGCGCTCGGTCGTTCGGCTGCGGC
GAGCGGTATCAGCTCACTCAAAGGCGGTAATACGGTTATCCACAGAATCAGGGGATAACGCAGGAAAGAA
CATGTGAGCAAAAGGCCAGCAAAAGGCCAGGAACCGTAAAAAGGCCGCGTTGCTGGCGTTTTTCCATAGG
CTCCGCCCCCCTGACGAGCATCACAAAAATCGACGCTCAAGTCAGAGGTGGCGAAACCCGACAGGACTAT
AAAGATACCAGGCGTTTCCCCCTGGAAGCTCCCTCGTGCGCTCTCCTGTTCCGACCCTGCCGCTTACCGG
ATACCTGTCCGCCTTTCTCCCTTCGGGAAGCGTGGCGCTTTCTCATAGCTCACGCTGTAGGTATCTCAGT
TCGGTGTAGGTCGTTCGCTCCAAGCTGGGCTGTGTGCACGAACCCCCCGTTCAGCCCGACCGCTGCGCCT
TATCCGGTAACTATCGTCTTGAGTCCAACCCGGTAAGACACGACTTATCGCCACTGGCAGCAGCCACTGG
TAACAGGATTAGCAGAGCGAGGTATGTAGGCGGTGCTACAGAGTTCTTGAAGTGGTGGCCTAACTACGGC
TACACTAGAAGAACAGTATTTGGTATCTGCGCTCTGCTGAAGCCAGTTACCTTCGGAAAAAGAGTTGGTA
GCTCTTGATCCGGCAAACAAACCACCGCTGGTAGCGGTGGTTTTTTTGTTTGCAAGCAGCAGATTACGCG
CAGAAAAAAAGGATCTCAAGAAGATCCTTTGATCTTTTCTACGGGGTCTGACGCTCAGTGGAACGAAAAC
TCACGTTAAGGGATTTTGGTCATGAGATTATCAAAAAGGATCTTCACCTAGATCCTTTTAAATTAAAAAT
GAAGTTTTAAATCAATCTAAAGTATATATGAGTAAACTTGGTCTGACAGTTACCAATGCTTAATCAGTGA
GGCACCTATCTCAGCGATCTGTCTATTTCGTTCATCCATAGTTGCCTGACTCCCCGTCGTGTAGATAACT
ACGATACGGGAGGGCTTACCATCTGGCCCCAGTGCTGCAATGATACCGCGAGACCCACGCTCACCGGCTC
CAGATTTATCAGCAATAAACCAGCCAGCCGGAAGGGCCGAGCGCAGAAGTGGTCCTGCAACTTTATCCGC
CTCCATCCAGTCTATTAATTGTTGCCGGGAAGCTAGAGTAAGTAGTTCGCCAGTTAATAGTTTGCGCAAC
GTTGTTGCCATTGCTACAGGCATCGTGGTGTCACGCTCGTCGTTTGGTATGGCTTCATTCAGCTCCGGTT
CCCAACGATCAAGGCGAGTTACATGATCCCCCATGTTGTGCAAAAAAGCGGTTAGCTCCTTCGGTCCTCC
GATCGTTGTCAGAAGTAAGTTGGCCGCAGTGTTATCACTCATGGTTATGGCAGCACTGCATAATTCTCTT
ACTGTCATGCCATCCGTAAGATGCTTTTCTGTGACTGGTGAGTACTCAACCAAGTCATTCTGAGAATAGT
GTATGCGGCGACCGAGTTGCTCTTGCCCGGCGTCAATACGGGATAATACCGCGCCACATAGCAGAACTTT
AAAAGTGCTCATCATTGGAAAACGTTCTTCGGGGCGAAAACTCTCAAGGATCTTACCGCTGTTGAGATCC
AGTTCGATGTAACCCACTCGTGCACCCAACTGATCTTCAGCATCTTTTACTTTCACCAGCGTTTCTGGGT
GAGCAAAAACAGGAAGGCAAAATGCCGCAAAAAAGGGAATAAGGGCGACACGGAAATGTTGAATACTCAT
ACTCTTCCTTTTTCAATATTATTGAAGCATTTATCAGGGTTATTGTCTCATGAGCGGATACATATTTGAA
TGTATTTAGAAAAATAAACAAATAGGGGTTCCGCGCACATTTCCCCGAAAAGTGCCACCTAAATTGTAAG
CGTTAATATTTTGTTAAAATTCGCGTTAAATTTTTGTTAAATCAGCTCATTTTTTAACCAATAGGCCGAA
ATCGGCAAAATCCCTTATAAATCAAAAGAATAGACCGAGATAGGGT
[37 nt withheld, positions 5507-5543]
AAAGAACGTGGACTCCAACGTCAAAGG
[49 nt withheld, positions 5571-5619]
T
[91 nt withheld, positions 5621-5711]
G
[124 nt withheld, positions 5713-5836]
C
Features (pLannotate 1.2.2; 19 found; start..end, strand, type, name):
      4..70      -  CDS            lacZα (fragment): LacZα fragment of β-galactosidase; lacZ fragment
     77..1054    +  promoter       CMV IE94 promoter: enhancer/promoter region of simian cytomegalovirus major immediate early transcription unit IE94
   1089..1107    +  promoter       SP6 promoter: promoter for bacteriophage SP6 RNA polymerase
   1162..1186    +  protein_bind   attB1: mutant version of attB; recombination site for the Gateway® BP reaction BP Clonase™
   1217..2098    +  CDS            cavin4a (fragment): CVN4A_DANRE - Also known as murca. Experimental evidence at protein level: Swiss-Prot protein existence level 1. Induces rhoa activation and activates nppa transcription and myofibrillar organization through the rho/rock signaling pathway. From Danio rerio (Zebrafish) (Brachydanio rerio).
   2151..2171    -  protein_bind   attB2: mutant version of attB; core recombination site for the Gateway® BP reaction BP Clonase™
   2174..2878    +  CDS            mCherry: mCherry is a basic (constitutively fluorescent) red fluorescent protein published in 2004, derived from Discosoma sp.. It is reported to be a very rapidly-maturing monomer with low acid sensitivity.
   2883..2903    -  protein_bind   attB3: mutant version of attB; core recombination site for the Gateway® BP reaction BP Clonase™
   2921..2938    -  promoter       T7 promoter (fragment): promoter for bacteriophage T7 RNA polymerase
   2943..3077    -  polyA_signal   SV40 poly(A) signal: SV40 polyadenylation signal
   3190..3208    -  promoter       T3 promoter: promoter for bacteriophage T3 RNA polymerase
   3253..3269    -  protein_bind   lac operator: The lac repressor binds to the lac operator to inhibit transcription in E. coli. This inhibition can be relieved by adding lactose or isopropyl-β-D-thiogalactopyranoside (IPTG). lac repressor encoded by lacI
   3277..3307    -  promoter       lac promoter: promoter for the E. coli lac operon
   3322..3343    -  protein_bind   CAP binding site: CAP binding activates transcription in the presence of cAMP. E. coli catabolite activator protein
   3356..3448    -  CDS            lacI (fragment): lac repressor; lacI; The lac repressor binds to the lac operator to inhibit transcription in E. coli. This inhibition can be relieved by adding lactose or isopropyl-β-D-thiogalactopyranoside (IPTG).
   3631..4219    -  rep_origin     ori: high-copy-number ColE1/pMB1/pBR322/pUC origin of replication
   4390..5250    -  CDS            AmpR: β-lactamase; bla; confers resistance to ampicillin, carbenicillin, and related antibiotics
   5251..5355    -  promoter       AmpR promoter: bla
   5408..5836    -  rep_origin     f1 ori (sequence partly withheld): f1 bacteriophage origin of replication; arrow indicates direction of (+) strand synthesis
