[The description below was written by a language model from this plasmid's Addgene catalogue record and pLannotate feature annotations shown in this document.]
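Description:
Cavin4b(PRDmt)-mCherry is a mammalian expression plasmid built in the pCSDEST2 backbone, a Gateway destination derivative of the pCS2-type vectors. It is propagated in E. coli as a high-copy plasmid through a ColE1/pUC-type origin and selected with ampicillin via the β-lactamase gene. An f1 origin is also present, along with remnants of the lac region (lacZα and lacI fragments, lac promoter and operator) left over from the parental cloning vector.

The expression cassette is driven by the simian cytomegalovirus IE94 enhancer/promoter and terminated by an SV40 polyadenylation signal. Between these lie attB1, attB2 and attB3 sites, the scars of a multisite Gateway assembly that placed the zebrafish Cavin4b coding sequence between attB1 and attB2 and joined it in frame to a C-terminal mCherry between attB2 and attB3. The automated annotation labels the insert as a fragment of the paralogue cavin4a, which most likely reflects sequence similarity between the two genes rather than a different insert, since the catalogue entry identifies it as cavin4b. The "PRDmt" in the name marks a mutant form, but the record does not define the abbreviation or list the specific changes. An SP6 promoter sits upstream of the insert, which in pCS2-type vectors allows in vitro synthesis of sense mRNA, and T7 (partial) and T3 promoters lie downstream in the opposite orientation.

The stated purpose is expression of the red fluorescent Cavin4b mutant fusion in mammalian cells, allowing its localisation to be imaged. It derives from work on the Cavin4–Bin1 interaction in T-tubule formation in developing skeletal muscle.
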