Addgene plasmid #176009: Cavin4b(PRDmt)-mCherry
Purpose: Mammalian expression of zebrafish Cavin4b(PRDmt)-mCherry. Parton lab clone JMD
Depositing lab: Rob Parton. Depositing organization: University of Queensland, Institute for Molecular Bioscience. Publication: Cavin4 interacts with Bin1 to promote T-tubule formation and stability in developing skeletal muscle. Lo HP, Lim YW, Xiong Z, Martel N, Ferguson C, Ariotti N, Giacomotto J, Rae J, Floetenmeyer M, Moradi SV, Gao Y, Tillu VA, Xia D, Wang H, Rahnama S, Nixon SJ, Bastiani M, Day RD, Smith KA, Palpant NJ, Johnston WA, Alexandrov K, Collins BM, Hall TE, Parton RG. J Cell Biol. 2021 Dec 6;220(12). pii: 212693. doi: 10.1083/jcb.201905065. Epub 2021 Oct 11. PubMed 34633413.
Backbone
  Vector backbone: pCSDEST2 (Addgene 22424)
  Vector type: Mammalian Expression
Growth in bacteria
  Bacterial resistance: Ampicillin, 100 μg/mL
  Growth temperature: 37°C
  Growth strain: DH5alpha
  Copy number: High Copy
Gene/Insert
  Gene/Insert name: Cavin4b
  Species: D. rerio (zebrafish)
  Entrez Gene: cavin4b (a.k.a. mur, murc, murcb, wu:fc18g06, zgc:92239)
  Tag / fusion protein: mCherry (C terminal on insert)
Terms and licenses: Academic/Nonprofit Terms; Industry Terms: Not Available to Industry
How to cite: Cavin4b(PRDmt)-mCherry was a gift from Rob Parton (Addgene plasmid # 176009 ; http://n2t.net/addgene:176009 ; RRID:Addgene_176009)
